Addgene plasmid #221498: pLX-hPGK_NKX2-1_Short_V5-GFP
Purpose: NKX2-1-GFP fusion protein lentiviral overexpression using an hPGK promoter
Depositing lab: Matthew Meyerson. Depositing organization: Broad Institute. Publication: Dosage amplification dictates oncogenic regulation by the NKX2-1 lineage factor in lung adenocarcinoma. Pulice JL, Meyerson M. bioRxiv [Preprint]. 2023 Oct 27:2023.10.26.563996. doi: 10.1101/2023.10.26.563996. PubMed 37994369.
Backbone
  Vector backbone: pLX307
  Backbone size w/o insert (bp): 10065
  Vector type: Mammalian Expression, Lentiviral
  Selectable markers: Puromycin
Growth in bacteria
  Bacterial resistance: Ampicillin, 100 μg/mL
  Growth temperature: 37°C
  Growth strain: NEB Stable
  Copy number: High Copy
Gene/Insert
  Gene/Insert name: NKX2-1
  Species: H. sapiens (human)
  Insert size (bp): 1113
  Entrez Gene: NKX2-1 (a.k.a. BCH, BHC, NK-2, NKX2.1, NKX2A, NMTC1, T/EBP, TEBP, TITF1, TTF-1, TTF1)
  Promoter: hPGK
  Tag / fusion protein: V5-linker-GFP (C terminal on insert)
  Cloning method: Gibson Cloning
  Sequencing primers: 5′ hPGK-Fw; 3′ WPRE-Rv
Terms and licenses: Academic/Nonprofit Terms; Industry Terms: Not Available to Industry
Depositor comments: Promoter from pLX-hPGK_NKX2-1 was rearranged with pLX-EF1a_NKX2-1_Short_V5-GFP to form fusion expression construct. 5' cloning site: EcoRI-HF (not destroyed), 3' cloning site: BmtI-HF (not destroyed).
How to cite: pLX-hPGK_NKX2-1_Short_V5-GFP was a gift from Matthew Meyerson (Addgene plasmid # 221498 ; http://n2t.net/addgene:221498 ; RRID:Addgene_221498)
