[The description below was written by a language model from this plasmid's Addgene catalogue record and pLannotate feature annotations shown in this document.]
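Description:
pLX-hPGK_NKX2-1_Short_V5-GFP is a third-generation-style, self-inactivating HIV-1 lentiviral vector built on the pLX307 backbone for stable overexpression of a fluorescently tagged human NKX2-1 in mammalian cells. In bacteria it is maintained through a high-copy ColE1/pUC-type origin with ampicillin resistance (β-lactamase), and the backbone also carries an f1 origin and remnants of a lac/T7/T3 cloning region. The viral portion begins with an RSV promoter fused to a truncated 5' LTR, which drives production of genomic RNA in packaging cells. This is followed by the Ψ packaging signal with a gag fragment, the Rev response element for Rev-dependent nuclear export, a cPPT/CTS to aid nuclear import, and a ΔU3 3' LTR that inactivates LTR promoter activity after integration. An SV40 poly(A) signal lies downstream.

Two expression units sit between the LTRs. An SV40 early promoter/origin drives puromycin N-acetyltransferase, allowing selection of transduced cells. Downstream, the human PGK promoter drives the 1,113 bp NKX2-1 coding sequence (the "Short" form in the plasmid name), flanked by residual Gateway attB1 and attB2 sites and fused at its C terminus to a V5 epitope, a linker and EGFP. A WPRE follows the fusion to enhance transcript stability and expression. According to the depositor, the construct was made by exchanging the promoter of an EF1a-driven version of the same fusion for hPGK, suggesting its use where a different expression level is wanted. The associated work concerns NKX2-1 dosage in lung adenocarcinoma, and the GFP and V5 tags permit visualisation and detection of the lineage transcription factor. The sequenced record is 9,514 nt, shorter than the catalogue's stated backbone size would imply.
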