Features (pLannotate 1.2.2; 33 found; start..end, strand, type, name):
      1..227     +  promoter       RSV promoter: Rous sarcoma virus enhancer/promoter
    228..408     +  LTR            5' LTR (truncated): truncated 5' long terminal repeat (LTR) from HIV-1
    455..580     +  misc_feature   HIV-1 Ψ: packaging signal of human immunodeficiency virus type 1
    564..927     +  CDS            HIV-1 gag (fragment): gag protein from human immunodeficiency virus 1; gag
   1073..1306    +  misc_feature   RRE: The Rev response element (RRE) of HIV-1 allows for Rev-dependent mRNA export from the nucleus to the cytoplasm.
   1683..1709    +  CDS            Rev (fragment): human immunodeficiency virus 1 (HIV-1) Rev protein; rev; enhances nuclear export of unspliced and incompletely spliced viral mRNAs
   1716..1739    +  promoter       SV40 promoter (fragment): SV40 early promoter
   1740..1811    +  promoter       SV40 promoter (fragment): SV40 enhancer and early promoter
   1835..1970    +  rep_origin     SV40 ori: SV40 origin of replication
   2016..2612    +  CDS            PuroR (fragment): puromycin N-acetyltransferase; pac from Streptomyces; confers resistance to puromycin
   2661..2778    +  misc_feature   cPPT/CTS: central polypurine tract and central termination sequence of HIV-1
   2836..3336    +  promoter       hPGK promoter: human phosphoglycerate kinase 1 promoter
   3358..3375    +  protein_bind   attB1 (fragment): mutant version of attB; core recombination site for the Gateway® BP reaction BP Clonase™
   3384..4496    +  CDS            NKX2-1: NKX21_HUMAN - Also known as NKX2A, TITF1, TTF1. Experimental evidence at protein level: Swiss-Prot protein existence level 1. Transcription factor that binds and activates the promoter of thyroid specific genes such as thyroglobulin, thyroperoxidase, and thyrotropin receptor. Crucial in the maintenance of the thyroid differentiation phenotype. May play a role in lung development and surfactant homeostasis. Forms a regulatory loop with GRHL2 that coordinates lung epithelial cell morphogenesis and differentiation. Activates the transcription of GNRHR and plays a role in enhancing the circadian o
   4504..4521    -  protein_bind   attB2 (fragment): mutant version of attB; core recombination site for the Gateway® BP reaction BP Clonase™
   4530..4571    +  CDS            V5 tag: epitope tag from simian virus 5
   4635..5348    +  CDS            EGFP: EGFP is a basic (constitutively fluorescent) green fluorescent protein published in 1996, derived from Aequorea victoria. It is reported to be a rapidly-maturing weak dimer with moderate acid sensitivity.
   5367..5955    +  misc_feature   WPRE: woodchuck hepatitis virus posttranscriptional regulatory element
   6006..6025    +  misc_feature   cPPT/CTS (fragment): central polypurine tract and central termination sequence of HIV-1
   6027..6260    +  LTR            3' LTR (ΔU3): self-inactivating 3' long terminal repeat (LTR) from HIV-1
   6338..6459    +  polyA_signal   SV40 poly(A) signal: SV40 polyadenylation signal
   6499..6634    +  rep_origin     SV40 ori: SV40 origin of replication
   6655..6673    -  promoter       T7 promoter: promoter for bacteriophage T7 RNA polymerase
   6681..6836    +  CDS            lacZα (fragment): LacZα fragment of β-galactosidase; lacZ fragment
   6841..7269    +  rep_origin     f1 ori (sequence partly withheld): f1 bacteriophage origin of replication; arrow indicates direction of (+) strand synthesis
   7322..7426    +  promoter       AmpR promoter: bla
   7427..8287    +  CDS            AmpR: β-lactamase; bla; confers resistance to ampicillin, carbenicillin, and related antibiotics
   8458..9046    +  rep_origin     ori: high-copy-number ColE1/pMB1/pBR322/pUC origin of replication
   9229..9321    +  CDS            lacI (fragment): lac repressor; lacI; The lac repressor binds to the lac operator to inhibit transcription in E. coli. This inhibition can be relieved by adding lactose or isopropyl-β-D-thiogalactopyranoside (IPTG).
   9334..9355    +  protein_bind   CAP binding site: CAP binding activates transcription in the presence of cAMP. E. coli catabolite activator protein
   9370..9400    +  promoter       lac promoter: promoter for the E. coli lac operon
   9408..9424    +  protein_bind   lac operator: The lac repressor binds to the lac operator to inhibit transcription in E. coli. This inhibition can be relieved by adding lactose or isopropyl-β-D-thiogalactopyranoside (IPTG). lac repressor encoded by lacI
   9469..9487    +  promoter       T3 promoter: promoter for bacteriophage T3 RNA polymerase
>Addgene plasmid #221498 | pLX-hPGK_NKX2-1_Short_V5-GFP | addgene full sequence | sequence record 437766 | Addgene NGS Result
TGTAGTCTTATGCAATACTCTTGTAGTCTTGCAACATGGTAACGATGAGTTAGCAACATGCCTTACAAGG
AGAGAAAAAGCACCGTGCATGCCGATTGGTGGAAGTAAGGTGGTACGATCGTGCCTTATTAGGAAGGCAA
CAGACGGGTCTGACATGGATTGGACGAACCACTGAATTGCCGCATTGCAGAGATATTGTATTTAAGTGCC
TAGCTCGATACATAAACGGGTCTCTCTGGTTAGACCAGATCTGAGCCTGGGAGCTCTCTGGCTAACTAGG
GAACCCACTGCTTAAGCCTCAATAAAGCTTGCCTTGAGTGCTTCAAGTAGTGTGTGCCCGTCTGTTGTGT
GACTCTGGTAACTAGAGATCCCTCAGACCCTTTTAGTCAGTGTGGAAAATCTCTAGCAGTGGCGCCCGAA
CAGGGACTTGAAAGCGAAAGGGAAACCAGAGGAGCTCTCTCGACGCAGGACTCGGCTTGCTGAAGCGCGC
ACGGCAAGAGGCGAGGGGCGGCGACTGGTGAGTACGCCAAAAATTTTGACTAGCGGAGGCTAGAAGGAGA
GAGATGGGTGCGAGAGCGTCAGTATTAAGCGGGGGAGAATTAGATCGCGATGGGAAAAAATTCGGTTAAG
GCCAGGGGGAAAGAAAAAATATAAATTAAAACATATAGTATGGGCAAGCAGGGAGCTAGAACGATTCGCA
GTTAATCCTGGCCTGTTAGAAACATCAGAAGGCTGTAGACAAATACTGGGACAGCTACAACCATCCCTTC
AGACAGGATCAGAAGAACTTAGATCATTATATAATACAGTAGCAACCCTCTATTGTGTGCATCAAAGGAT
AGAGATAAAAGACACCAAGGAAGCTTTAGACAAGATAGAGGAAGAGCAAAACAAAAGTAAGACCACCGCA
CAGCAAGCGGCCGCTGATCTTCAGACCTGGAGGAGGAGATATGAGGGACAATTGGAGAAGTGAATTATAT
AAATATAAAGTAGTAAAAATTGAACCATTAGGAGTAGCACCCACCAAGGCAAAGAGAAGAGTGGTGCAGA
GAGAAAAAAGAGCAGTGGGAATAGGAGCTTTGTTCCTTGGGTTCTTGGGAGCAGCAGGAAGCACTATGGG
CGCAGCGTCAATGACGCTGACGGTACAGGCCAGACAATTATTGTCTGGTATAGTGCAGCAGCAGAACAAT
TTGCTGAGGGCTATTGAGGCGCAACAGCATCTGTTGCAACTCACAGTCTGGGGCATCAAGCAGCTCCAGG
CAAGAATCCTGGCTGTGGAAAGATACCTAAAGGATCAACAGCTCCTGGGGATTTGGGGTTGCTCTGGAAA
ACTCATTTGCACCACTGCTGTGCCTTGGAATGCTAGTTGGAGTAATAAATCTCTGGAACAGATTTGGAAT
CACACGACCTGGATGGAGTGGGACAGAGAAATTAACAATTACACAAGCTTAATACACTCCTTAATTGAAG
AATCGCAAAACCAGCAAGAAAAGAATGAACAAGAATTATTGGAATTAGATAAATGGGCAAGTTTGTGGAA
TTGGTTTAACATAACAAATTGGCTGTGGTATATAAAATTATTCATAATGATAGTAGGAGGCTTGGTAGGT
TTAAGAATAGTTTTTGCTGTACTTTCTATAGTGAATAGAGTTAGGCAGGGATATTCACCATTATCGTTTC
AGACCCACCTCCCAACCCCGAGGGGACCCATGCATTGCATCTCAATTAGTCAGCAACCAGGTGTGGAAAG
TCCCCAGGCTCCCCAGCAGGCAGAAGTATGCAAAGCATGCGTCTCAATTAGTCAGCAACCATAGTCCCGC
CCCTAACTCCGCCCATCCCGCCCCTAACTCCGCCCAGTTCCGCCCATTCTCCGCCCCATGGCTGACTAAT
TTTTTTTATTTATGCAGAGGCCGAGGCCGCCTCGGCCTCTGAGCTATTCCAGAAGTAGTGAGGAGGCTTT
TTTGGAGGCCTAGGCTTTTGCAAAAAGCTTTCTAGAGGTACCACCGGAGCTTACCATGACCGAGTACAAG
CCCACGGTGCGCCTCGCCACCCGCGACGACGTCCCCAGGGCCGTACGCACCCTCGCCGCCGCGTTCGCCG
ACTACCCCGCCACGCGCCACACCGTCGATCCGGACCGCCACATCGAGCGGGTCACCGAGCTGCAAGAACT
CTTCCTCACGCGCGTCGGGCTCGACATCGGCAAGGTGTGGGTCGCGGACGACGGCGCCGCCGTGGCGGTC
TGGACCACGCCGGAGAGCGTCGAAGCGGGGGCGGTGTTCGCCGAGATCGGCCCGCGCATGGCCGAGTTGA
GCGGTTCCCGGCTGGCCGCGCAGCAACAGATGGAAGGCCTCCTGGCGCCGCACCGGCCCAAGGAGCCCGC
GTGGTTCCTGGCCACCGTCGGCGTCTCGCCCGACCACCAGGGCAAGGGTCTGGGCAGCGCCGTCGTGCTC
CCCGGAGTGGAGGCGGCCGAGCGCGCCGGGGTGCCCGCCTTCCTGGAGACCTCCGCGCCCCGCAACCTCC
CCTTCTACGAGCGGCTCGGCTTCACCGTCACCGCCGACGTCGAGGTGCCCGAAGGACCGCGCACCTGGTG
CATGACCCGCAAGCCCGGTGCCAGTTAACGAATTCTAGATCTTGAGACAAATGGCAGTATTCATCCACAA
TTTTAAAAGAAAAGGGGGGATTGGGGGGTACAGTGCAGGGGAAAGAATAGTAGACATAATAGCAACAGAC
ATACAAACTAAAGAATTACAAAAACAAATTACAAAAATTCAAAATTTTCGGGTTTATTACAGGGACAGCA
GAGATCCACTTTGGCGCCGGCTCGAGGCCTGCAGGTTGCGCCTTTTCCAAGGCAGCCCTGGGTTTGCGCA
GGGACGCGGCTGCTCTGGGCGTGGTTCCGGGAAACGCAGCGGCGCCGACCCTGGGTCTCGCACATTCTTC
ACGTCCGTTCGCAGCGTCACCCGGATCTTCGCCGCTACCCTTGTGGGCCCCCCGGCGACGCTTCCTGCTC
CGCCCCTAAGTCGGGAAGGTTCCTTGCGGTTCGCGGCGTGCCGGACGTGACAAACGGAAGCCGCACGTCT
CACTAGTACCCTCGCAGACGGACAGCGCCAGGGAGCAATGGCAGCGCGCCGACCGCGATGGGCTGTGGCC
AATAGCGGCTGCTCAGCAGGGCGCGCCGAGAGCAGCGGCCGGGAAGGGGCGGTGCGGGAGGCGGGGTGTG
GGGCGGTAGTGTGGGCCCTGTTCCTGCCCGCGCGGTGTTCCGCATTCTGCAAGCCTCCGGAGCGCACGTC
GGCAGTCGGCTCCCTCGTTGACCGAATCACCGACCTCTCTCCCCAGGGGCTAGCATCGATTGATCAACAA
GTTTGTACAAAAAAGTTGGCACCATGTCGATGAGTCCAAAGCACACGACTCCGTTCTCAGTGTCTGACAT
CTTGAGTCCCCTGGAGGAAAGCTACAAGAAAGTGGGCATGGAGGGCGGCGGCCTCGGGGCTCCGCTGGCG
GCGTACAGGCAGGGCCAGGCGGCACCGCCAACAGCGGCCATGCAGCAGCACGCCGTGGGGCACCACGGCG
CCGTCACCGCCGCCTACCACATGACGGCGGCGGGGGTGCCCCAGCTCTCGCACTCCGCCGTGGGGGGCTA
CTGCAACGGCAACCTGGGCAACATGAGCGAGCTGCCGCCGTACCAGGACACCATGAGGAACAGCGCCTCT
GGCCCCGGATGGTACGGCGCCAACCCAGACCCGCGCTTCCCCGCCATCTCCCGCTTCATGGGCCCGGCGA
GCGGCATGAACATGAGCGGCATGGGCGGCCTGGGCTCGCTGGGGGACGTGAGCAAGAACATGGCCCCGCT
GCCAAGCGCGCCGCGCAGGAAGCGCCGGGTGCTCTTCTCGCAGGCGCAGGTGTACGAGCTGGAGCGACGC
TTCAAGCAACAGAAGTACCTGTCGGCGCCGGAGCGCGAGCACCTGGCCAGCATGATCCACCTGACGCCCA
CGCAGGTCAAGATCTGGTTCCAGAACCACCGCTACAAAATGAAGCGCCAGGCCAAGGACAAGGCGGCGCA
GCAGCAACTGCAGCAGGACAGCGGCGGCGGCGGGGGCGGCGGGGGCACCGGGTGCCCGCAGCAGCAACAG
GCTCAGCAGCAGTCGCCGCGACGCGTGGCGGTGCCGGTCCTGGTGAAAGACGGCAAACCGTGCCAGGCGG
GTGCCCCCGCGCCGGGCGCCGCCAGCCTACAAGGCCACGCGCAGCAGCAGGCGCAGCACCAGGCGCAGGC
CGCGCAGGCGGCGGCAGCGGCCATCTCCGTGGGCAGCGGTGGCGCCGGCCTTGGCGCACACCCGGGCCAC
CAGCCAGGCAGCGCAGGCCAGTCTCCGGACCTGGCGCACCACGCCGCCAGCCCCGCGGCGCTGCAGGGCC
AGGTATCCAGCCTGTCCCACCTGAACTCCTCGGGCTCGGACTACGGCACCATGTCCTGCTCCACCTTGCT
ATACGGTCGGACCTGGTTGCCAACTTTCTTGTACAAAGTGGTTACCGGTGGTAAGCCTATCCCTAACCCT
CTCCTCGGTCTCGATTCTACGACGCGTGCTGAAGCTGCTGCAAAGGAAGCTGCAGCTAAGGAGGCTGCAG
CTAAGGCTGGATCCGTCAGTAAAGGGGAAGAATTGTTTACGGGTGTTGTTCCGATACTTGTTGAATTGGA
TGGGGATGTGAATGGTCATAAATTTTCCGTTAGTGGTGAAGGGGAAGGTGACGCTACTTATGGTAAATTG
ACATTGAAATTTATTTGTACTACAGGAAAACTTCCAGTCCCATGGCCGACTTTGGTAACGACTCTTACAT
ATGGAGTCCAATGTTTTAGTAGGTATCCAGATCACATGAAACAACATGATTTCTTTAAATCAGCAATGCC
TGAGGGATATGTTCAAGAACGAACAATATTCTTTAAAGATGATGGGAACTATAAGACAAGGGCAGAAGTC
AAATTTGAAGGTGATACACTCGTTAATCGGATTGAACTGAAAGGGATAGATTTTAAGGAAGATGGGAATA
TTCTTGGGCACAAACTTGAATATAATTATAATTCCCATAATGTATACATAATGGCTGACAAGCAGAAGAA
TGGAATTAAAGTCAATTTTAAAATAAGGCATAATATAGAAGATGGGAGTGTCCAATTGGCTGATCATTAC
CAACAAAATACACCTATTGGGGATGGTCCTGTCCTCTTGCCTGATAATCATTATCTTTCTACACAATCTG
CTCTCTCAAAGGACCCTAATGAAAAGCGCGACCATATGGTGTTGTTGGAATTTGTCACTGCTGCAGGCAT
TACCATGGGAATGGATGAACTCTATAAATGAACGCGTTAAGTCGACAATCAACCTCTGGATTACAAAATT
TGTGAAAGATTGACTGGTATTCTTAACTATGTTGCTCCTTTTACGCTATGTGGATACGCTGCTTTAATGC
CTTTGTATCATGCTATTGCTTCCCGTATGGCTTTCATTTTCTCCTCCTTGTATAAATCCTGGTTGCTGTC
TCTTTATGAGGAGTTGTGGCCCGTTGTCAGGCAACGTGGCGTGGTGTGCACTGTGTTTGCTGACGCAACC
CCCACTGGTTGGGGCATTGCCACCACCTGTCAGCTCCTTTCCGGGACTTTCGCTTTCCCCCTCCCTATTG
CCACGGCGGAACTCATCGCCGCCTGCCTTGCCCGCTGCTGGACAGGGGCTCGGCTGTTGGGCACTGACAA
TTCCGTGGTGTTGTCGGGGAAATCATCGTCCTTTCCTTGGCTGCTCGCCTGTGTTGCCACCTGGATTCTG
CGCGGGACGTCCTTCTGCTACGTCCCTTCGGCCCTCAATCCAGCGGACCTTCCTTCCCGCGGCCTGCTGC
CGGCTCTGCGGCCTCTTCCGCGTCTTCGCCTTCGCCCTCAGACGAGTCGGATCTCCCTTTGGGCCGCCTC
CCCGCGTCGACTTTAAGACCAATGACTTACAAGGCAGCTGTAGATCTTAGCCACTTTTTAAAAGAAAAGG
GGGGACTGGAAGGGCTAATTCACTCCCAACGAAGACAAGATCTGCTTTTTGCTTGTACTGGGTCTCTCTG
GTTAGACCAGATCTGAGCCTGGGAGCTCTCTGGCTAACTAGGGAACCCACTGCTTAAGCCTCAATAAAGC
TTGCCTTGAGTGCTTCAAGTAGTGTGTGCCCGTCTGTTGTGTGACTCTGGTAACTAGAGATCCCTCAGAC
CCTTTTAGTCAGTGTGGAAAATCTCTAGCAGTACGTATAGTAGTTCATGTCATCTTATTATTCAGTATTT
ATAACTTGCAAAGAAATGAATATCAGAGAGTGAGAGGAACTTGTTTATTGCAGCTTATAATGGTTACAAA
TAAAGCAATAGCATCACAAATTTCACAAATAAAGCATTTTTTTCACTGCATTCTAGTTGTGGTTTGTCCA
AACTCATCAATGTATCTTATCATGTCTGGCTCTAGCTATCCCGCCCCTAACTCCGCCCATCCCGCCCCTA
ACTCCGCCCAGTTCCGCCCATTCTCCGCCCCATGGCTGACTAATTTTTTTTATTTATGCAGAGGCCGAGG
CCGCCTCGGCCTCTGAGCTATTCCAGAAGTAGTGAGGAGGCTTTTTTGGAGGCCTAGGGACGTACCCAAT
TCGCCCTATAGTGAGTCGTATTACGCGCGCTCACTGGCCGTCGTTTTACAACGTCGTGACTGGGAAAACC
CTGGCGTTACCCAACTTAATCGCCTTGCAGCACATCCCCCTTTCGCCAGCTGGCGTAATAGCGAAGAGGC
CCGCACCGATCGCCCTTCCCAACAGTTGCGCAGCCTGAATGGCGAATGGG
[124 nt withheld, positions 6841-6964]
C
[91 nt withheld, positions 6966-7056]
A
[49 nt withheld, positions 7058-7106]
CCTTTGACGTTGGAGTCCACGTTCTTT
[37 nt withheld, positions 7134-7170]
ACCCTATCTCGGTCTATTCTTTTGATTTATAAGGGATTTTGCCGATTTCGGCCTATTGGTTAAAAAATGA
GCTGATTTAACAAAAATTTAACGCGAATTTTAACAAAATATTAACGCTTACAATTTAGGTGGCACTTTTC
GGGGAAATGTGCGCGGAACCCCTATTTGTTTATTTTTCTAAATACATTCAAATATGTATCCGCTCATGAG
ACAATAACCCTGATAAATGCTTCAATAATATTGAAAAAGGAAGAGTATGAGTATTCAACATTTCCGTGTC
GCCCTTATTCCCTTTTTTGCGGCATTTTGCCTTCCTGTTTTTGCTCACCCAGAAACGCTGGTGAAAGTAA
AAGATGCTGAAGATCAGTTGGGTGCACGAGTGGGTTACATCGAACTGGATCTCAACAGCGGTAAGATCCT
TGAGAGTTTTCGCCCCGAAGAACGTTTTCCAATGATGAGCACTTTTAAAGTTCTGCTATGTGGCGCGGTA
TTATCCCGTATTGACGCCGGGCAAGAGCAACTCGGTCGCCGCATACTCTATTCTCAGAATGACTTGGTTG
AGTACTCACCAGTCACAGAAAAGCATCTTACGGATGGCATGACAGTAAGAGAATTATGCAGTGCTGCCAT
AACCATGAGTGATAACACTGCGGCCAACTTACTTCTGACAACGATCGGAGGACCGAAGGAGCTAACCGCT
TTTTTGCACAACATGGGGGATCATGTAACTCGCCTTGATCGTTGGGAACCGGAGCTGAATGAAGCCATAC
CAAACGACGAGCGTGACACCACGATGCCTGTAGCAATGGCAACAACGTTGCGCAAACTATTAACTGGCGA
ACTACTTACTCTAGCTTCCCGGCAACAATTAATAGACTGGATGGAGGCGGATAAAGTTGCAGGACCACTT
CTGCGCTCGGCCCTTCCGGCTGGCTGGTTTATTGCTGATAAATCTGGAGCCGGTGAGCGTGGGTCTCGCG
GTATCATTGCAGCACTGGGGCCAGATGGTAAGCCCTCCCGTATCGTAGTTATCTACACGACGGGGAGTCA
GGCAACTATGGATGAACGAAATAGACAGATCGCTGAGATAGGTGCCTCACTGATTAAGCATTGGTAACTG
TCAGACCAAGTTTACTCATATATACTTTAGATTGATTTAAAACTTCATTTTTAATTTAAAAGGATCTAGG
TGAAGATCCTTTTTGATAATCTCATGACCAAAATCCCTTAACGTGAGTTTTCGTTCCACTGAGCGTCAGA
CCCCGTAGAAAAGATCAAAGGATCTTCTTGAGATCCTTTTTTTCTGCGCGTAATCTGCTGCTTGCAAACA
AAAAAACCACCGCTACCAGCGGTGGTTTGTTTGCCGGATCAAGAGCTACCAACTCTTTTTCCGAAGGTAA
CTGGCTTCAGCAGAGCGCAGATACCAAATACTGTTCTTCTAGTGTAGCCGTAGTTAGGCCACCACTTCAA
GAACTCTGTAGCACCGCCTACATACCTCGCTCTGCTAATCCTGTTACCAGTGGCTGCTGCCAGTGGCGAT
AAGTCGTGTCTTACCGGGTTGGACTCAAGACGATAGTTACCGGATAAGGCGCAGCGGTCGGGCTGAACGG
GGGGTTCGTGCACACAGCCCAGCTTGGAGCGAACGACCTACACCGAACTGAGATACCTACAGCGTGAGCT
ATGAGAAAGCGCCACGCTTCCCGAAGGGAGAAAGGCGGACAGGTATCCGGTAAGCGGCAGGGTCGGAACA
GGAGAGCGCACGAGGGAGCTTCCAGGGGGAAACGCCTGGTATCTTTATAGTCCTGTCGGGTTTCGCCACC
TCTGACTTGAGCGTCGATTTTTGTGATGCTCGTCAGGGGGGCGGAGCCTATGGAAAAACGCCAGCAACGC
GGCCTTTTTACGGTTCCTGGCCTTTTGCTGGCCTTTTGCTCACATGTTCTTTCCTGCGTTATCCCCTGAT
TCTGTGGATAACCGTATTACCGCCTTTGAGTGAGCTGATACCGCTCGCCGCAGCCGAACGACCGAGCGCA
GCGAGTCAGTGAGCGAGGAAGCGGAAGAGCGCCCAATACGCAAACCGCCTCTCCCCGCGCGTTGGCCGAT
TCATTAATGCAGCTGGCACGACAGGTTTCCCGACTGGAAAGCGGGCAGTGAGCGCAACGCAATTAATGTG
AGTTAGCTCACTCATTAGGCACCCCAGGCTTTACACTTTATGCTTCCGGCTCGTATGTTGTGTGGAATTG
TGAGCGGATAACAATTTCACACAGGAAACAGCTATGACCATGATTACGCCAAGCGCGCAATTAACCCTCA
CTAAAGGGAACAAAAGCTGGAGCTGCAAGCTTAA
